>Addgene plasmid #158243 | pLKO_HA.NWS.VSVg_NGFR | addgene full sequence | sequence record 329479 | Addgene NGS Result
TCGACGGTATCGATCACGAGACTAGTATCGAGCGGCCGCCCCCTTCACCGAGGGCCTATTTCCCATGATT
CCTTCATATTTGCATATACGATACAAGGCTGTTAGAGAGATAATTGGAATTAATTTGACTGTAAACACAA
AGATATTAGTACAAAATACGTGACGTAGAAAGTAATAATTTCTTGGGTAGTTTGCAGTTTTAAAATTATG
TTTTAAAATGGACTATCATATGCTTACCGTAACTTGAAAGTATTTCGATTTCTTGGCTTTATATATCTTG
TGGAAAGGACGAAACACCGGGTCTTCGAGAAGACCTGTTTTAGAGCTAGAAATAGCAAGTTAAAATAAGG
CTAGTCCGTTATCAACTTGAAAAAGTGGCACCGAGTCGGTGCTTTTTTTAATTCTCGACCTCGAGACAAA
TGGCAGTATTCATCCACAATTTTAAAAGAAAAGGGGGGATTGGGGGGTACAGTGCAGGGGAAAGAATAGT
AGACATAATAGCAACAGACATACAAACTAAAGAATTACAAAAACAAATTACAAAAATTCAAAATTTTCGG
GTTTATTACAGGGACAGCAGAGATCCACTTTGGCCGCGGCTCGAGGCGATAAGCTTTGCAAAGATGGATA
AAGTTTTAAACAGAGAGGAATCTTTGCAGCTAATGGACCTTCTAGGTCTTGAAAGGAGTGGGAATTGGCT
CCGGTGCCCGTCAGTGGGCAGAGCGCACATCGCCCACAGTCCCCGAGAAGTTGGGGGGAGGGGTCGGCAA
TTGAACCGGTGCCTAGAGAAGGTGGCGCGGGGTAAACTGGGAAAGTGATGTCGTGTACTGGCTCCGCCTT
TTTCCCGAGGGTGGGGGAGAACCGTATATAAGTGCAGTAGTCGCCGTGAACGTTCTTTTTCGCAACGGGT
TTGCCGCCAGAACACAGGTAAGTGCCGTGTGTGGTTCCCGCGGGCCTGGCCTCTTTACGGGTTATGGCCC
TTGCGTGCCTTGAATTACTTCCACCTGGCTGCAGTACGTGATTCTTGATCCCGAGCTTCGGGTTGGAAGT
GGGTGGGAGAGTTCGAGGCCTTGCGCTTAAGGAGCCCCTTCGCCTCGTGCTTGAGTTGAGGCCTGGCCTG
GGCGCTGGGGCCGCCGCGTGCGAATCTGGTGGCACCTTCGCGCCTGTCTCGCTGCTTTCGATAAGTCTCT
AGCCATTTAAAATTTTTGATGACCTGCTGCGACGCTTTTTTTCTGGCAAGATAGTCTTGTAAATGCGGGC
CAAGATCTGCACACTGGTATTTCGGTTTTTGGGGCCGCGGGCGGCGACGGGGCCCGTGCGTCCCAGCGCA
CATGTTCGGCGAGGCGGGGCCTGCGAGCGCGGCCACCGAGAATCGGACGGGGGTAGTCTCAAGCTGGCCG
GCCTGCTCTGGTGCCTGGCCTCGCGCCGCCGTGTATCGCCCCGCCCTGGGCGGCAAGGCTGGCCCGGTCG
GCACCAGTTGCGTGAGCGGAAAGATGGCCGCTTCCCGGCCCTGCTGCAGGGAGCTCAAAATGGAGGACGC
GGCGCTCGGGAGAGCGGGCGGGTGAGTCACCCACACAAAGGAAAAGGGCCTTTCCGTCCTCAGCCGTCGC
TTCATGTGACTCCACGGAGTACCGGGCGCCGTCCAGGCACCTCGATTAGTTCTCGAGCTTTTGGAGTACG
TCGTCTTTAGGTTGGGGGGAGGGGTTTTATGCGATGGAGTTTCCCCACACTGAGTGGGTGGAGACTGAAG
TTAGGCCAGCTTGGCACTTGATGTAATTCTCCTTGGAATTTGCCCTTTTTGAGTTTGGATCTTGGTTCAT
TCTCAAGCCTCAGACAGTGGTTCAAAGTTTTTTTCTTCCATTTCAGGTGTCGTGAGGAATTCTGCAGTCG
ATCGACGGTACCGCGGGCCCGGGATCCACGGTCGCCACCATGGGGGCAGGTGCCACCGGCCGCGCCATGG
ACGGGCCGCGCCTGCTGCTGTTGCTGCTTCTGGGGGTGTCCCTTGGAGGTGCCAAGGAGGCATGCTACCC
ATACGATGTGCCAGATTACGCTGGAGGAGGCGGGGGAGGGAACTGGTCCCACCCCCAATTCGAGAAAGGA
GGAGGCGGGGGAGGGTATACAGATATCGAAATGAATAGACTCGGAAAGCCCACAGGCCTGTACACACACA
GCGGTGAGTGCTGCAAAGCCTGCAACCTGGGCGAGGGTGTGGCCCAGCCTTGTGGAGCCAACCAGACCGT
GTGTGAGCCCTGCCTGGACAGCGTGACGTTCTCCGACGTGGTGAGCGCGACCGAGCCGTGCAAGCCGTGC
ACCGAGTGCGTGGGGCTCCAGAGCATGTCGGCGCCGTGCGTGGAGGCCGACGACGCCGTGTGCCGCTGCG
CCTACGGCTACTACCAGGATGAGACGACTGGGCGCTGCGAGGCGTGCCGCGTGTGCGAGGCGGGCTCGGG
CCTCGTGTTCTCCTGCCAGGACAAGCAGAACACCGTGTGCGAGGAGTGCCCCGACGGCACGTATTCCGAC
GAGGCCAACCACGTGGACCCGTGCCTGCCCTGCACCGTGTGCGAGGACACCGAGCGCCAGCTCCGCGAGT
GCACACGCTGGGCCGACGCCGAGTGCGAGGAGATCCCTGGCCGTTGGATTACACGGTCCACACCCCCAGA
GGGCTCGGACAGCACAGCCCCCAGCACCCAGGAGCCTGAGGCACCTCCAGAACAAGACCTCATAGCCAGC
ACGGTGGCAGGTGTGGTGACCACAGTGATGGGCAGCTCCCAGCCCGTGGTGACCCGAGGCACCACCGACA
ACCTCATCCCTGTCTATTGCTCCATCCTGGCTGCTGTGGTTGTGGGCCTTGTGGCCTACATAGCCTTCAA
GAGGTGGAACAGGGGTATCCTCTAGAGCGGCCGCGTCGACAATCAACCTCTGGATTACAAAATTTGTGAA
AGATTGACTGGTATTCTTAACTATGTTGCTCCTTTTACGCTATGTGGATACGCTGCTTTAATGCCTTTGT
ATCATGCTATTGCTTCCCGTATGGCTTTCATTTTCTCCTCCTTGTATAAATCCTGGTTGCTGTCTCTTTA
TGAGGAGTTGTGGCCCGTTGTCAGGCAACGTGGCGTGGTGTGCACTGTGTTTGCTGACGCAACCCCCACT
GGTTGGGGCATTGCCACCACCTGTCAGCTCCTTTCCGGGACTTTCGCTTTCCCCCTCCCTATTGCCACGG
CGGAACTCATCGCCGCCTGCCTTGCCCGCTGCTGGACAGGGGCTCGGCTGTTGGGCACTGACAATTCCGT
GGTGTTGTCGGGGAAGCTGACGTCCTTTCCATGGCTGCTCGCCTGTGTTGCCACCTGGATTCTGCGCGGG
ACGTCCTTCTGCTACGTCCCTTCGGCCCTCAATCCAGCGGACCTTCCTTCCCGCGGCCTGCTGCCGGCTC
TGCGGCCTCTTCCGCATCTTCGCCTTCGCCCTCAGACGAGTCGGATCTCCCTTTGGGCCGCCTCCCCGCC
TGGGTACCTTTAAGACCAATGACTTACAAGGCAGCTGTAGATCTTAGCCACTTTTTAAAAGAAAAGGGGG
GACTGGAAGGGCTAATTCACTCCCAACGAAGATAAGATCTGCTTTTTGCTTGTACTGGGTCTCTCTGGTT
AGACCAGATCTGAGCCTGGGAGCTCTCTGGCTAACTAGGGAACCCACTGCTTAAGCCTCAATAAAGCTTG
CCTTGAGTGCTTCAAGTAGTGTGTGCCCGTCTGTTGTGTGACTCTGGTAACTAGAGATCCCTCAGACCCT
TTTAGTCAGTGTGGAAAATCTCTAGCAGTAGTAGTTCATGTCATCTTATTATTCAGTATTTATAACTTGC
AAAGAAATGAATATCAGAGAGTGAGAGGAACTTGTTTATTGCAGCTTATAATGGTTACAAATAAAGCAAT
AGCATCACAAATTTCACAAATAAAGCATTTTTTTCACTGCATTCTAGTTGTGGTTTGTCCAAACTCATCA
ATGTATCTTATCATGTCTGGCTCTAGCTATCCCGCCCCTAACTCCGCCCATCCCGCCCCTAACTCCGCCC
AGTTCCGCCCATTCTCCGCCCCATGGCTGACTAATTTTTTTTATTTATGCAGAGGCCGAGGCCGCCTCGG
CCTCTGAGCTATTCCAGAAGTAGTGAGGAGGCTTTTTTGGAGGCCTAGGGACGTACCCAATTCGCCCTAT
AGTGAGTCGTATTACGCGCGCTCACTGGCCGTCGTTTTACAACGTCGTGACTGGGAAAACCCTGGCGTTA
CCCAACTTAATCGCCTTGCAGCACATCCCCCTTTCGCCAGCTGGCGTAATAGCGAAGAGGCCCGCACCGA
TCGCCCTTCCCAACAGTTGCGCAGCCTGAATGGCGAATGGG
[124 nt withheld, positions 4382-4505]
C
[91 nt withheld, positions 4507-4597]
A
[49 nt withheld, positions 4599-4647]
CCTTTGACGTTGGAGTCCACGTTCTTT
[37 nt withheld, positions 4675-4711]
ACCCTATCTCGGTCTATTCTTTTGATTTATAAGGGATTTTGCCGATTTCGGCCTATTGGTTAAAAAATGA
GCTGATTTAACAAAAATTTAACGCGAATTTTAACAAAATATTAACGCTTACAATTTAGGTGGCACTTTTC
GGGGAAATGTGCGCGGAACCCCTATTTGTTTATTTTTCTAAATACATTCAAATATGTATCCGCTCATGAG
ACAATAACCCTGATAAATGCTTCAATAATATTGAAAAAGGAAGAGTATGAGTATTCAACATTTCCGTGTC
GCCCTTATTCCCTTTTTTGCGGCATTTTGCCTTCCTGTTTTTGCTCACCCAGAAACGCTGGTGAAAGTAA
AAGATGCTGAAGATCAGTTGGGTGCACGAGTGGGTTACATCGAACTGGATCTCAACAGCGGTAAGATCCT
TGAGAGTTTTCGCCCCGAAGAACGTTTTCCAATGATGAGCACTTTTAAAGTTCTGCTATGTGGCGCGGTA
TTATCCCGTATTGACGCCGGGCAAGAGCAACTCGGTCGCCGCATACACTATTCTCAGAATGACTTGGTTG
AGTACTCACCAGTCACAGAAAAGCATCTTACGGATGGCATGACAGTAAGAGAATTATGCAGTGCTGCCAT
AACCATGAGTGATAACACTGCGGCCAACTTACTTCTGACAACGATCGGAGGACCGAAGGAGCTAACCGCT
TTTTTGCACAACATGGGGGATCATGTAACTCGCCTTGATCGTTGGGAACCGGAGCTGAATGAAGCCATAC
CAAACGACGAGCGTGACACCACGATGCCTGTAGCAATGGCAACAACGTTGCGCAAACTATTAACTGGCGA
ACTACTTACTCTAGCTTCCCGGCAACAATTAATAGACTGGATGGAGGCGGATAAAGTTGCAGGACCACTT
CTGCGCTCGGCCCTTCCGGCTGGCTGGTTTATTGCTGATAAATCTGGAGCCGGTGAGCGTGGGTCTCGCG
GTATCATTGCAGCACTGGGGCCAGATGGTAAGCCCTCCCGTATCGTAGTTATCTACACGACGGGGAGTCA
GGCAACTATGGATGAACGAAATAGACAGATCGCTGAGATAGGTGCCTCACTGATTAAGCATTGGTAACTG
TCAGACCAAGTTTACTCATATATACTTTAGATTGATTTAAAACTTCATTTTTAATTTAAAAGGATCTAGG
TGAAGATCCTTTTTGATAATCTCATGACCAAAATCCCTTAACGTGAGTTTTCGTTCCACTGAGCGTCAGA
CCCCGTAGAAAAGATCAAAGGATCTTCTTGAGATCCTTTTTTTCTGCGCGTAATCTGCTGCTTGCAAACA
AAAAAACCACCGCTACCAGCGGTGGTTTGTTTGCCGGATCAAGAGCTACCAACTCTTTTTCCGAAGGTAA
CTGGCTTCAGCAGAGCGCAGATACCAAATACTGTTCTTCTAGTGTAGCCGTAGTTAGGCCACCACTTCAA
GAACTCTGTAGCACCGCCTACATACCTCGCTCTGCTAATCCTGTTACCAGTGGCTGCTGCCAGTGGCGAT
AAGTCGTGTCTTACCGGGTTGGACTCAAGACGATAGTTACCGGATAAGGCGCAGCGGTCGGGCTGAACGG
GGGGTTCGTGCACACAGCCCAGCTTGGAGCGAACGACCTACACCGAACTGAGATACCTACAGCGTGAGCT
ATGAGAAAGCGCCACGCTTCCCGAAGGGAGAAAGGCGGACAGGTATCCGGTAAGCGGCAGGGTCGGAACA
GGAGAGCGCACGAGGGAGCTTCCAGGGGGAAACGCCTGGTATCTTTATAGTCCTGTCGGGTTTCGCCACC
TCTGACTTGAGCGTCGATTTTTGTGATGCTCGTCAGGGGGGCGGAGCCTATGGAAAAACGCCAGCAACGC
GGCCTTTTTACGGTTCCTGGCCTTTTGCTGGCCTTTTGCTCACATGTTCTTTCCTGCGTTATCCCCTGAT
TCTGTGGATAACCGTATTACCGCCTTTGAGTGAGCTGATACCGCTCGCCGCAGCCGAACGACCGAGCGCA
GCGAGTCAGTGAGCGAGGAAGCGGAAGAGCGCCCAATACGCAAACCGCCTCTCCCCGCGCGTTGGCCGAT
TCATTAATGCAGCTGGCACGACAGGTTTCCCGACTGGAAAGCGGGCAGTGAGCGCAACGCAATTAATGTG
AGTTAGCTCACTCATTAGGCACCCCAGGCTTTACACTTTATGCTTCCGGCTCGTATGTTGTGTGGAATTG
TGAGCGGATAACAATTTCACACAGGAAACAGCTATGACCATGATTACGCCAAGCGCGCAATTAACCCTCA
CTAAAGGGAACAAAAGCTGGAGCTGCAAGCTTAATGTAGTCTTATGCAATACTCTTGTAGTCTTGCAACA
TGGTAACGATGAGTTAGCAACATGCCTTACAAGGAGAGAAAAAGCACCGTGCATGGCGATTGGTGGAAGT
AAGGTGGTACGATCGTGCCTTATTAGGAAGGCAACAGACGGGTCTGACATGGATTGGACGAACCACTGAA
TTGCCGCATTGCAGAGATATTGTATTTAAGTGCCTAGCTCGATACATAAACGGGTCTCTCTGGTTAGACC
AGATCTGAGCCTGGGAGCTCTCTGGCTAACTAGGGAACCCACTGCTTAAGCCTCAATAAAGCTTGCCTTG
AGTGCTTCAAGTAGTGTGTGCCCGTCTGTTGTGTGACTCTGGTAACTAGAGATCCCTCAGACCCTTTTAG
TCAGTGTGGAAAATCTCTAGCAGTGGCGCCCGAACAGGGACTTGAAAGCGAAAGGGAAACCAGAGGAGCT
CTCTCGACGCAGGACTCGGCTTGCTGAAGCGCGCACGGCAAGAGGCGAGGGGCGGCGACTGGTGAGTACG
CCAAAAATTTTGACTAGCGGAGGCTAGAAGGAGAGAGATGGGTGCGAGAGCGTCAGTATTAAGCGGGGGA
GAATTAGATCGCGATGGGAAAAAATTCGGTTAAGGCCAGGGGGAAAGAAAAAATATAAATTAAAACATAT
AGTATGGGCAAGCAGGGAGCTAGAACGATTCGCAGTTAATCCTGGCCTGTTAGAAACATCAGAAGGCTGT
AGACAAATACTGGGACAGCTACAACCATCCCTTCAGACAGGATCAGAAGAACTTAGATCATTATATAATA
CAGTAGCAACCCTCTATTGTGTGCATCAAAGGATAGAGATAAAAGACACCAAGGAAGCTTTAGACAAGAT
AGAGGAAGAGCAAAACAAAAGTAAGACCACCGCACAGCAAGCGGCCGCTGATCTTCAGACCTGGAGGAGG
AGATATGAGGGACAATTGGAGAAGTGAATTATATAAATATAAAGTAGTAAAAATTGAACCATTAGGAGTA
GCACCCACCAAGGCAAAGAGAAGAGTGGTGCAGAGAGAAAAAAGAGCAGTGGGAATAGGAGCTTTGTTCC
TTGGGTTCTTGGGAGCAGCAGGAAGCACTATGGGCGCAGCGTCAATGACGCTGACGGTACAGGCCAGACA
ATTATTGTCTGGTATAGTGCAGCAGCAGAACAATTTGCTGAGGGCTATTGAGGCGCAACAGCATCTGTTG
CAACTCACAGTCTGGGGCATCAAGCAGCTCCAGGCAAGAATCCTGGCTGTGGAAAGATACCTAAAGGATC
AACAGCTCCTGGGGATTTGGGGTTGCTCTGGAAAACTCATTTGCACCACTGCTGTGCCTTGGAATGCTAG
TTGGAGTAATAAATCTCTGGAACAGATTTGGAATCACACGACCTGGATGGAGTGGGACAGAGAAATTAAC
AATTACACAAGCTTAATACACTCCTTAATTGAAGAATCGCAAAACCAGCAAGAAAAGAATGAACAAGAAT
TATTGGAATTAGATAAATGGGCAAGTTTGTGGAATTGGTTTAACATAACAAATTGGCTGTGGTATATAAA
ATTATTCATAATGATAGTAGGAGGCTTGGTAGGTTTAAGAATAGTTTTTGCTGTACTTTCTATAGTGAAT
AGAGTTAGGCAGGGATATTCACCATTATCGTTTCAGACCCACCTCCCAACCCCGAGGGGACCCGACAGGC
CCGAAGGAATAGAAGAAGAAGGTGGAGAGAGAGACAGAGACAGATCCATTCGATTAGTGAACGGATC
Features (pLannotate 1.2.2; 29 found; start..end, strand, type, name):
     50..290     +  promoter       U6 promoter: RNA polymerase III promoter for human U6 snRNA
    317..392     +  misc_RNA       gRNA scaffold: guide RNA scaffold for the Streptococcus pyogenes CRISPR/Cas9 system
    440..557     +  misc_feature   cPPT/CTS: central polypurine tract and central termination sequence of HIV-1
    624..690     +  CDS            small t antigen (fragment): SV40 (simian virus 40) small t antigen
    697..1875    +  promoter       EF-1α promoter: strong constitutive promoter for human elongation factor EF-1α
   1892..1917    +  misc_feature   MCS (fragment): multiple cloning site
   1930..2880    +  CDS            NGFR (fragment): TNR16_HUMAN - Also known as TNFRSF16. Experimental evidence at protein level: Swiss-Prot protein existence level 1. Low affinity receptor which can bind to NGF, BDNF, NTF3, and NTF4. Forms a heterodimeric receptor with SORCS2 that binds the precursor forms of NGF, BDNF and NTF3 with high affinity, and has much lower affinity for mature NGF and BDNF (PubMed:24908487). Plays an important role in differentiation and survival of specific neuronal populations during development (By similarity). Can mediate cell survival as well as cell death of neural cells. Plays a role in the inactivation of RHOA
   2911..3499    +  misc_feature   WPRE: woodchuck hepatitis virus posttranscriptional regulatory element
   3504..3641    +  CDS            nef (fragment): NEF_HV1LA - Experimental evidence at protein level: Swiss-Prot protein existence level 1. Extracellular Nef protein targets CD4(+) T-lymphocytes for apoptosis by interacting with CXCR4 surface receptors. From Human immunodeficiency virus type 1 group M subtype B (isolate Lai) (HIV-1).
   3627..3807    +  LTR            5' LTR (truncated): truncated 5' long terminal repeat (LTR) from HIV-1
   3879..4000    +  polyA_signal   SV40 poly(A) signal: SV40 polyadenylation signal
   4040..4175    +  rep_origin     SV40 ori: SV40 origin of replication
   4196..4214    -  promoter       T7 promoter: promoter for bacteriophage T7 RNA polymerase
   4222..4377    +  CDS            lacZα (fragment): LacZα fragment of β-galactosidase; lacZ fragment
   4382..4810    +  rep_origin     f1 ori (sequence partly withheld): f1 bacteriophage origin of replication; arrow indicates direction of (+) strand synthesis
   4863..4967    +  promoter       AmpR promoter: bla
   4968..5828    +  CDS            AmpR: β-lactamase; bla; confers resistance to ampicillin, carbenicillin, and related antibiotics
   5999..6587    +  rep_origin     ori: high-copy-number ColE1/pMB1/pBR322/pUC origin of replication
   6770..6862    +  CDS            lacI (fragment): lac repressor; lacI; The lac repressor binds to the lac operator to inhibit transcription in E. coli. This inhibition can be relieved by adding lactose or isopropyl-β-D-thiogalactopyranoside (IPTG).
   6875..6896    +  protein_bind   CAP binding site: CAP binding activates transcription in the presence of cAMP. E. coli catabolite activator protein
   6911..6941    +  promoter       lac promoter: promoter for the E. coli lac operon
   6949..6965    +  protein_bind   lac operator: The lac repressor binds to the lac operator to inhibit transcription in E. coli. This inhibition can be relieved by adding lactose or isopropyl-β-D-thiogalactopyranoside (IPTG). lac repressor encoded by lacI
   7010..7028    +  promoter       T3 promoter: promoter for bacteriophage T3 RNA polymerase
   7056..7282    +  promoter       RSV promoter: Rous sarcoma virus enhancer/promoter
   7283..7463    +  LTR            5' LTR (truncated): truncated 5' long terminal repeat (LTR) from HIV-1
   7510..7635    +  misc_feature   HIV-1 Ψ: packaging signal of human immunodeficiency virus type 1
   7619..7982    +  CDS            HIV-1 gag (fragment): gag protein from human immunodeficiency virus 1; gag
   8128..8361    +  misc_feature   RRE: The Rev response element (RRE) of HIV-1 allows for Rev-dependent mRNA export from the nucleus to the cytoplasm.
   8738..8838    +  CDS            Rev (fragment): human immunodeficiency virus 1 (HIV-1) Rev protein; rev; enhances nuclear export of unspliced and incompletely spliced viral mRNAs
