[The description below was written by a language model from this plasmid's Addgene catalogue record and pLannotate feature annotations shown in this document.]
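Description:
pLKO_HA.NWS.VSVg_NGFR is a lentiviral CRISPR vector on the pLKO backbone that pairs a guide RNA expression cassette with a protein barcode ("Pro-Code") for tracking transduced cells. In bacteria it is maintained as a high-copy plasmid through a ColE1/pUC-type origin and selected with ampicillin via the β-lactamase gene. An f1 origin, an SV40 origin and poly(A) signal, and lac-region remnants also lie in the non-viral part of the backbone. The viral portion has a third-generation style layout. An RSV promoter drives a truncated HIV-1 5' LTR, followed by the Ψ packaging signal with a gag fragment, the Rev response element, and a cPPT/CTS element. A second truncated LTR annotation downstream of the payload closes the transfer genome. The plasmid itself carries no intact viral genes, so packaging functions have to be provided separately.

Two expression units sit between the LTRs. A human U6 Pol III promoter precedes the S. pyogenes Cas9 guide RNA scaffold, leaving a position for cloning a chosen sgRNA; no Cas9 gene is annotated on this plasmid. Downstream, the EF-1α promoter drives human NGFR truncated to remove its signalling domain (dNGFR). This provides an inert cell-surface scaffold and is followed by WPRE to enhance transcript expression. According to the record, the N-terminus of dNGFR carries the epitope combination HA, NWS and VSVg, although these tags are not called out individually in the feature table. Each Pro-Code vector displays a distinct epitope combination, so antibody staining read by cytometry identifies which vector, and therefore which sgRNA, a cell received. This enables pooled phenotypic CRISPR screens at single-cell resolution.
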