Addgene plasmid #158243: pLKO_HA.NWS.VSVg_NGFR
Purpose: Protein Barcode (Pro-Code) for vector/cell tracking. Contains U6 trRNA cassette for sgRNA cloning. Enables phenotypic CRISPR screens at a single cell resolution (using cytometry).
Depositing lab: Brian Brown. Depositing organization: Icahn School of Medicine at Mount Sinai. Publication: Protein Barcodes Enable High-Dimensional Single-Cell CRISPR Screens. Wroblewska A, Dhainaut M, Ben-Zvi B, Rose SA, Park ES, Amir ED, Bektesevic A, Baccarini A, Merad M, Rahman AH, Brown BD. Cell. 2018 Nov 1;175(4):1141-1155.e16. doi: 10.1016/j.cell.2018.09.022. Epub 2018 Oct 18. PubMed 30343902.
Backbone
  Vector backbone: pLKO
  Backbone size w/o insert (bp): 9000
  Vector type: Lentiviral, CRISPR
Growth in bacteria
  Bacterial resistance: Ampicillin, 100 μg/mL
  Growth temperature: 37°C
  Growth strain: NEB Stable
  Copy number: High Copy
Gene/Insert
  Gene/Insert name: Pro-Code Tagged human dNGFR
  Species: H. sapiens (human)
  Insert size (bp): 1000
  Mutation: Truncation of the signaling domain
  Entrez Gene: NGFR (a.k.a. CD271, Gp80-LNGFR, TNFRSF16, p75(NTR), p75NTR)
  Promoter: EF1a
  Tag / fusion protein: HA.NWS.VSVg (N terminal on insert)
  Cloning method: Restriction Enzyme; 5′ cloning site Unknown (unknown if destroyed)
  Sequencing primers: 5′ cctttttgagtttggatcttggttcat
Terms and licenses: Academic/Nonprofit Terms; Industry Terms: Not Available to Industry
How to cite: pLKO_HA.NWS.VSVg_NGFR was a gift from Brian Brown (Addgene plasmid # 158243 ; http://n2t.net/addgene:158243 ; RRID:Addgene_158243)
