>Addgene plasmid #158243 | pLKO_HA.NWS.VSVg_NGFR | depositor partial sequence | sequence record 305355 | Tagged NGFR
ATGGGGGCAGGTGCCACCGGCCGCGCCATGGACGGGCCGCGCCTGCTGCTGTTGCTGCTTCTGGGGGTGT
CCCTTGGAGGTGCCAAGGAGGCATGCTACCCATACGATGTGCCAGATTACGCTGGAGGAGGCGGGGGAGG
GAACTGGTCCCACCCCCAATTCGAGAAAGGAGGAGGCGGGGGAGGGTATACAGATATCGAAATGAATAGA
CTCGGAAAGCCCACAGGCCTGTACACACACAGCGGTGAGTGCTGCAAAGCCTGCAACCTGGGCGAGGGTG
TGGCCCAGCCTTGTGGAGCCAACCAGACCGTGTGTGAGCCCTGCCTGGACAGCGTGACGTTCTCCGACGT
GGTGAGCGCGACCGAGCCGTGCAAGCCGTGCACCGAGTGCGTGGGGCTCCAGAGCATGTCGGCGCCGTGC
GTGGAGGCCGACGACGCCGTGTGCCGCTGCGCCTACGGCTACTACCAGGATGAGACGACTGGGCGCTGCG
AGGCGTGCCGCGTGTGCGAGGCGGGCTCGGGCCTCGTGTTCTCCTGCCAGGACAAGCAGAACACCGTGTG
CGAGGAGTGCCCCGACGGCACGTATTCCGACGAGGCCAACCACGTGGACCCGTGCCTGCCCTGCACCGTG
TGCGAGGACACCGAGCGCCAGCTCCGCGAGTGCACACGCTGGGCCGACGCCGAGTGCGAGGAGATCCCTG
GCCGTTGGATTACACGGTCCACACCCCCAGAGGGCTCGGACAGCACAGCCCCCAGCACCCAGGAGCCTGA
GGCACCTCCAGAACAAGACCTCATAGCCAGCACGGTGGCAGGTGTGGTGACCACAGTGATGGGCAGCTCC
CAGCCCGTGGTGACCCGAGGCACCACCGACAACCTCATCCCTGTCTATTGCTCCATCCTGGCTGCTGTGG
TTGTGGGCCTTGTGGCCTACATAGCCTTCAAGAGGTGGAACAGGGGTATCCTCTAG
